Addgene plasmid #21098: pCAG-hHDAC4-3SA
Depositing lab: Connie Cepko. Depositing organization: Harvard Medical School. Publication: HDAC4 regulates neuronal survival in normal and diseased retinas. Chen B, Cepko CL. Science. 2009 Jan 9. 323(5911):256-9. 10.1126/science.1166226 PubMed 19131628.
Backbone
  Vector backbone: pCAGEN
  Backbone size w/o insert (bp): 4700
  Vector type: Mammalian Expression
Growth in bacteria
  Bacterial resistance: Ampicillin, 100 μg/mL
  Growth temperature: 37°C
  Growth strain: DH5alpha
  Copy number: High Copy
Gene/Insert
  Gene/Insert name: Histone Deacetylase 4-3sa mutant (alt name: HDAC4)
  Species: H. sapiens (human)
  Insert size (bp): 3300
  Mutation: S246,467,632A
  Entrez Gene: HDAC4 (a.k.a. AHO3, BDMR, HA6116, HD4, HDAC-4, HDAC-A, HDACA, NEDCHF, NEDCHID)
  Cloning method: Restriction Enzyme; 5′ cloning site ECORI (not destroyed); 3′ cloning site NOT1 (not destroyed)
  Sequencing primers: 5′ pCAG-F
Resource information
  A portion of this plasmid was derived from a plasmid made by: T.P. Yao Duke University
Terms and licenses: Academic/Nonprofit Terms; Industry Terms: Not Available to Industry
How to cite: pCAG-hHDAC4-3SA was a gift from Connie Cepko (Addgene plasmid # 21098)
