[The description below was written by a language model from this plasmid's Addgene catalogue record.]
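Description:
pCAG-hHDAC4-3SA is a mammalian expression plasmid built on the pCAGEN backbone (about 4.7 kb without insert). It carries a roughly 3.3 kb cDNA encoding a mutant form of human histone deacetylase 4 (HDAC4). The insert sits between EcoRI and NotI sites, both of which were preserved during cloning, so the coding sequence can be excised or exchanged. The plasmid is maintained in E. coli as a high-copy vector under ampicillin selection. No feature table is provided, so the promoter, polyadenylation signal and origin are not itemised. The backbone name and the pCAG-F sequencing primer point to the CAG promoter, a composite of the CMV enhancer and chicken β-actin promoter that gives strong, broad expression in mammalian cells. No epitope tag, reporter or mammalian selection marker is recorded.

The "3SA" designation refers to three serine-to-alanine substitutions at positions 246, 467 and 632. In wild-type HDAC4 these serines are generally understood to be phosphorylation sites that recruit 14-3-3 proteins and promote export to, or retention in, the cytoplasm. Replacing them with alanine is therefore commonly used to produce a phosphorylation-resistant protein biased toward the nucleus. The associated publication concerns HDAC4's role in neuronal survival in normal and diseased retinas. This suggests the construct served as a localisation variant for comparison with wild-type HDAC4 in retinal cells, although the record does not describe the specific experiments or the delivery method. Part of the plasmid was derived from a construct made in another laboratory.
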