>Addgene plasmid #21098 | pCAG-hHDAC4-3SA | addgene partial sequence | sequence record 26913 | 21098 with hHDAC4-F3 (tgagagcgatgaggaagagg)
GGGNAGNGACCGGGCCAGCGCCAGCCCAGTGAGCAGGAGCTGCTCTTCAGACAGCAAGCCCTCCTGCTGG
AGCAGCAGCGGATCCACCAGCTGAGGAACTACCAGGCGTCCATGGAGGCCGCCGGCATCCCCGTGTCCTT
CGGCGGCCACAGGCCTCTGTCCCGGGCGCAGGCGTCACCCGCGTCTGCCACCTTCCCCGTGTCTGTGCAG
GAGCCCCCCACCAAGCCGAGGTTCACGACAGGCCTCGTGTATGACACGCTGATGCTGAAGCACCAGTGCA
CCTGCGGGAGTAGCAGCAGCCACCCCGAGCACGCCGGGAGGATCCAGAGCATCTGGTCCCGCCTGCAGGA
GACGGGCCTCCGGGGCAAATGCGAGTGCATCCGCGGACGCAAGGCCACCCTGGAGGAGCTACAGACGGTG
CACTCGGAAGCCCACACCCTCCTGTATGGCACGAACCCCCTCAACCGGCAGAAACTGGACAGTAAGAAAC
TTCTAGGCTCGCTCGCCTCCGTGTTCGTCCGGCTCCCTTGCGGTGGTGTTGGGGTGGACAGTGACACCAT
ATGGAACGAGGTGCACTCGGCGGGGGCAGCCCGCCTGGCTGTGGGCTGCGTGGTAGAGCTGGTCTTCAAG
GTGGCCACAGGGGANCTGAAGAATGGCTTTGCTGTGGTCCGCCCCCCTGGACACATGCGGAGGAGAGCAC
GCCCATGGGCTTTTGCTANTTCATNCGGNGGC
