>Addgene plasmid #21098 | pCAG-hHDAC4-3SA | addgene partial sequence | sequence record 26914 | 21098 with hHDAC4-F2 (AGCAGAGGCTCTCCCTTTT)
CNTATCCTCCTGAGCACTCGCCCTTGGAGCGGGACGGAGGGGCAGCGCACAGCCCTCTTCTGCAGCACAT
GGTCTTACTGGAGCAGCCACCGGCACAAGCACCCCTCGTCACAGGCCTGGGAGCACTGCCCCTCCACGCA
CAGTCCTTGGTTGGTGCAGACCGGGTGTCCCCCTCCATCCACAAGCTGCGGCAGCACCGCCCACTGGGGC
GGACCCAGGCGGCCCCGCTGCCCCAGAACGCCCAGGCTCTGCAGCACCTGGTCATCCAGCAGCAGCATCA
GCAGTTTCTGGAGAAACACAAGCAGCAGTTCCAGCAGCAGCAACTGCAGATGAACAAGATCATCCCCAAG
CCAAGCGAGCCAGCCCGGCAGCCGGAGAGCCACCCGGAGGAGACGGAGGAGGAGCTCCGTGAGCACCAGG
CTCTGCTGGACGAGCCCTACCTGGACCGGCTGCCGGGGCAGAAGGAGGCGCACGCACAGGCCGGCGTGCA
GGTGAAGCAGGAGCCCATTGAGAGCGATGAGGAAGANGCAGAGCCCCCACGGGAGGTGGAGCCGGGCNAG
CGCCANCCCAGTGAGCAGGAGCTGCTCTTCAAANAGCAAGCCTTCTGCTGGAACAGCAGCGAATNCNCNA
CTNAGAATTACANGGGTCTTTGGAGGCGCCGGATTCCCNTTNTTTGGGGGCAANGCTTTTCCGGGGAAGG
TTCCCGTTTCCNTTCTNTTTTGNANCCCCNANAANTNNANNGTTTTTAATTNGTTAACC
