>Addgene plasmid #21098 | pCAG-hHDAC4-3SA | addgene partial sequence | sequence record 26915 | 21098 with hHDAC4-F 5'- CACAGTTCCCTTGACCAGAGTT
TCGACCTCCTATAACCACCCGGTCCTGGGAATGTACGACGCCAAAGATGACTTCCCTCTTAGGAAAACAG
CTGCTGAACCGAATCTGAAATTACGGTCCAGGCTAAAGCAGAAAGTGGCCGAAAGACGGAGCAGCCCCCT
GTTACGCAGGAAAGACGGGCCAGTGGTCACTGCTCTAAAAAAGCGTCCGTTGGATGTCACAGACTCCGCG
TGCAGCAGCGCCCCAGGCTCCGGACCCAGCTCACCCAACAACAGCTCCGGGAGCGTCAGCGCGGAGAACG
GTATCGCGCCCGCCGTCCCCAGCATCCCGGCGGAGACGAGTTTGGCGCACAGACTTGTGGCACGAGAAGG
CTCGGCCGCTCCACTTCCCCTCTACACATCGCCATCCTTGCCCAACATCACGCTGGGCCTGCCTGCCACC
GGCCCCTCTGCGGGCACGGCGGGCCAGCAGGACACCGAGAGACTCACCCTTCCCGCCCTCCAGCAGAGGC
TCTCCCTTTTCCCCGGCACCCACCTCACTCCCTACCTGAGCACCTCGCCCTTGGAGCGGGACGGAGGGGC
AGCGCACAGCCCTCTTCTGCAGC
