>Addgene plasmid #21098 | pCAG-hHDAC4-3SA | addgene partial sequence | sequence record 26916 | 21098 with pCAG-F
CCATGAGCTCCCAAAGCCATCCAGATGGACTTTCTGGCCGAGACCAGCCAGTGGAGCTGCTGAATCCTGC
CCGCGTGAACCACATGCCCAGCACGGTGGATGTGGCCACGGCGCTGCCTCTGCAAGTGGCCCCCTCGGCA
GTGCCCATGGACCTGCGCCTGGACCACCAGTTCTCACTGCCTGTGGCAGAGCCGGCCCTGCGGGAGCAGC
AGCTGCAGCAGGAGCTCCTGGCGCTCAAGCAGAAGCAGCAGATCCAGAGGCAGATCCTCATCGCTGAGTT
CCAGAGGCAGCACGAGCAGCTCTCCCGGCAGCACGAGGCGCAGCTCCACGAGCACATCAAGCAACAACAG
GAGATGCTGGCCATGAAGCACCAGCAGGAGCTGCTGGAACACCAGCGGAAGCTGGAGAGGCACCGCCAGG
AGCAGGAGCTGGAGAAGCAGCACCGGGAGCAGAAGCTGCAGCAGCTCAAGAACAAGGAGAAGGGCAAAGA
GAGTGCCGTGGCCAGCACAGAAGTGAAGATGAAGTTACAAGAATTTGTCCTCAATAAAAAGAAGGCGCTG
GCCCACCGGAATCTGAACCACTGCATTTCCAGCGACCCTCGCTACTGGTACGGGAAAACGCAGCACAGTT
CCCTTGACCAGAGTTCTCCACCCCAGAGCGGANTGTCGACCTCCTATAACCACCCGGTCCTGGGAATGTA
CGACG
